Addgene plasmid #87065: pcDNA3.1-ccdB-Renilla
Purpose: (Empty Backbone) Mammalian Gateway-compatible expression vector backbone with a C-terminal Renilla luciferase
Depositing lab: Mikko Taipale. Depositing organization: University of Toronto.
Backbone
  Vector backbone: pcDNA3.1
  Backbone manufacturer: Invitrogen
  Vector type: Mammalian Expression
  Selectable markers: Hygromycin
  Tag / fusion protein: Renilla luciferase (C terminal on backbone)
Growth in bacteria
  Bacterial resistance: Chloramphenicol and Ampicillin, 25 & 100 μg/mL
  Growth temperature: 37°C
  Growth strain: ccdB Survival
  Copy number: High Copy
Gene/Insert
  Gene/Insert name: None
  Tag / fusion protein: Renilla luciferase (C terminal on backbone)
Terms and licenses: Academic/Nonprofit Terms; Industry Terms: Not Available to Industry
How to cite: pcDNA3.1-ccdB-Renilla was a gift from Mikko Taipale (Addgene plasmid # 87065 ; http://n2t.net/addgene:87065 ; RRID:Addgene_87065)
