[The description below was written by a language model from this plasmid's Addgene catalogue record and pLannotate feature annotations shown in this document.]
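Description:
pcDNA3.1-ccdB-Renilla is an empty Gateway destination vector for mammalian expression, built on the Invitrogen pcDNA3.1 backbone and designed to fuse any open reading frame of interest to a C-terminal Renilla luciferase. The 8,277 nt plasmid replicates in E. coli from a high-copy ColE1/pUC-type origin and also carries an f1 origin. Bacterial selection uses ampicillin (β-lactamase on the backbone) together with chloramphenicol (CmR within the Gateway cassette). Because the cassette encodes the CcdB gyrase toxin, the unrecombined vector must be maintained in a ccdB-tolerant strain. For stable selection in mammalian cells, an SV40 early promoter drives a hygromycin resistance gene followed by an SV40 polyadenylation signal. The short ble, lacI, bom and HIV-1 LTR fragments flagged by the annotation look like backbone remnants or incidental matches rather than functional elements.

The expression unit consists of the CMV immediate-early enhancer and promoter, followed by a T7 promoter, and then the attR1–CmR–ccdB–attR2 cassette. Directly downstream lies a human codon-optimized Renilla luciferase (hRluc) coding sequence and the bovine growth hormone polyadenylation signal. In an LR recombination reaction with an attL-flanked entry clone, the CmR/ccdB segment is exchanged for the gene of interest. Loss of ccdB provides negative selection against unrecombined vector in standard E. coli strains. An entry clone lacking a stop codon would then be expressed from CMV as a fusion with Renilla luciferase at its C terminus. The record lists no insert and does not specify a particular downstream assay, but such fusions generally serve as luminescent readouts of protein abundance or for luciferase-based interaction assays in transfected mammalian cells.
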