Features (pLannotate 1.2.2; 27 found; start..end, strand, type, name):
     19..348     +  promoter       SV40 promoter: SV40 enhancer and early promoter
    397..1422    +  CDS            HygR: aminoglycoside phosphotransferase from E. coli; aph(4)-Ia; confers resistance to hygromycin
   1432..1557    +  CDS            ble (fragment): BLE_KLEPN - Experimental evidence at protein level: Swiss-Prot protein existence level 1. Binding protein with a strong affinity to the bleomycin family of antibiotics. Binds to CL990; an antimitotic-antibiotic compound. From Klebsiella pneumoniae.
   1552..1673    +  polyA_signal   SV40 poly(A) signal: SV40 polyadenylation signal
   1746..1762    -  protein_bind   lac operator: The lac repressor binds to the lac operator to inhibit transcription in E. coli. This inhibition can be relieved by adding lactose or isopropyl-β-D-thiogalactopyranoside (IPTG). lac repressor encoded by lacI
   1770..1800    -  promoter       lac promoter: promoter for the E. coli lac operon
   1815..1836    -  protein_bind   CAP binding site: CAP binding activates transcription in the presence of cAMP. E. coli catabolite activator protein
   1849..1941    -  CDS            lacI (fragment): lac repressor; lacI; The lac repressor binds to the lac operator to inhibit transcription in E. coli. This inhibition can be relieved by adding lactose or isopropyl-β-D-thiogalactopyranoside (IPTG).
   2124..2712    -  rep_origin     ori: high-copy-number ColE1/pMB1/pBR322/pUC origin of replication
   2883..3743    -  CDS            AmpR: β-lactamase; bla; confers resistance to ampicillin, carbenicillin, and related antibiotics
   3744..3848    -  promoter       AmpR promoter: bla
   3907..3959    -  misc_feature   bom (fragment): basis of mobility region from pBR322
   4114..4493    +  enhancer       CMV enhancer: human cytomegalovirus immediate early enhancer
   4494..4697    +  promoter       CMV promoter: human cytomegalovirus (CMV) immediate early promoter
   4693..4726    +  LTR            5' LTR (truncated) (fragment): truncated 5' long terminal repeat (LTR) from HIV-1
   4742..4760    +  promoter       T7 promoter: promoter for bacteriophage T7 RNA polymerase
   4848..4972    +  protein_bind   attR1: mutant version of attR; recombination site for the Gateway® LR reaction LR Clonase™
   4997..5027    +  promoter       lac UV5 promoter: E. coli lac promoter with an "up" mutation
   5051..5080    +  promoter       cat promoter (fragment): promoter of the E. coli cat gene encoding chloramphenicol acetyltransferase
   5081..5740    +  CDS            CmR: chloramphenicol acetyltransferase; cat; confers resistance to chloramphenicol
   5919..6077    +  CDS            ccdA (fragment): CCDA_ECO57 - Also known as H, letA. Experimental evidence at protein level: Swiss-Prot protein existence level 1. Antitoxin component of a type II toxin-antitoxin (TA) system which inhibits the post-segregational killing (PSK) of plasmid-free cells, also referred to as a plasmid addiction system. Binds to and blocks the activity of CcdB; will also remove bound CcdB protein from the CcdB-GyrA complex by forming a CcdA-CcdB complex, a process termed rejuvenation. Functions as a transcriptional corepressor for the ccdAB operon, repression also requires CcdB (By similarity). From Escherichia coli
   6082..6384    +  CDS            ccdB: CCDB_ECOLI - Also known as G, letB, letD. Experimental evidence at protein level: Swiss-Prot protein existence level 1. Toxic component of a type II toxin-antitoxin (TA) system, functioning in plasmid maintainence. Responsible for the post- segregational killing (PSK) of plasmid-free cells, also referred to as a plasmid addiction system. Half-life of over 2 hours. Cell killing by CcdB is accompanied by filamentation, defects in chromosome and plasmid segregation, defects in cell division, formation of anucleate cells, decreased DNA synthesis and plasmid loss. Interferes with the activity of DN
   6428..6552    -  protein_bind   attR2: mutant version of attR; recombination site for the Gateway® LR reaction LR Clonase™
   6620..7552    +  CDS            hRluc: Renilla luciferase human codon-optimized
   7584..7808    +  polyA_signal   bGH poly(A) signal: bovine growth hormone polyadenylation signal
   7812..7833    +  promoter       SV40 promoter (fragment): SV40 enhancer and early promoter
   7854..5       +  rep_origin     f1 ori (across the origin) (sequence partly withheld): f1 bacteriophage origin of replication; arrow indicates direction of (+) strand synthesis
>Addgene plasmid #87065 | pcDNA3.1-ccdB-Renilla | addgene full sequence | sequence record 173589 | Addgene NGS Result
GAATTAATTCTGTGGAATGTGTGTCAGTTAGGGTGTGGAAAGTCCCCAGGCTCCCCAGCAGGCAGAAGTA
TGCAAAGCATGCATCTCAATTAGTCAGCAACCAGGTGTGGAAAGTCCCCAGGCTCCCCAGCAGGCAGAAG
TATGCAAAGCATGCATCTCAATTAGTCAGCAACCATAGTCCCGCCCCTAACTCCGCCCATCCCGCCCCTA
ACTCCGCCCAGTTCCGCCCATTCTCCGCCCCATGGCTGACTAATTTTTTTTATTTATGCAGAGGCCGAGG
CCGCCTCTGCCTCTGAGCTATTCCAGAAGTAGTGAGGAGGCTTTTTTGGAGGCCTAGGCTTTTGCAAAAA
GCTCCCGGGAGCTTGTATATCCATTTTCGGATCTGATCAGCACGTGATGAAAAAGCCTGAACTCACCGCG
ACGTCTGTCGAGAAGTTTCTGATCGAAAAGTTCGACAGCGTCTCCGACCTGATGCAGCTCTCGGAGGGCG
AAGAATCTCGTGCTTTCAGCTTCGATGTAGGAGGGCGTGGATATGTCCTGCGGGTAAATAGCTGCGCCGA
TGGTTTCTACAAAGATCGTTATGTTTATCGGCACTTTGCATCGGCCGCGCTCCCGATTCCGGAAGTGCTT
GACATTGGGGAATTCAGCGAGAGCCTGACCTATTGCATCTCCCGCCGTGCACAGGGTGTCACGTTGCAAG
ACCTGCCTGAAACCGAACTGCCCGCTGTTCTGCAGCCGGTCGCGGAGGCCATGGATGCGATCGCTGCGGC
CGATCTTAGCCAGACGAGCGGGTTCGGCCCATTCGGACCGCAAGGAATCGGTCAATACACTACATGGCGT
GATTTCATATGCGCGATTGCTGATCCCCATGTGTATCACTGGCAAACTGTGATGGACGACACCGTCAGTG
CGTCCGTCGCGCAGGCTCTCGATGAGCTGATGCTTTGGGCCGAGGACTGCCCCGAAGTCCGGCACCTCGT
GCACGCGGATTTCGGCTCCAACAATGTCCTGACGGACAATGGCCGCATAACAGCGGTCATTGACTGGAGC
GAGGCGATGTTCGGGGATTCCCAATACGAGGTCGCCAACATCTTCTTCTGGAGGCCGTGGTTGGCTTGTA
TGGAGCAGCAGACGCGCTACTTCGAGCGGAGGCATCCGGAGCTTGCAGGATCGCCGCGGCTCCGGGCGTA
TATGCTCCGCATTGGTCTTGACCAACTCTATCAGAGCTTGGTTGACGGCAATTTCGATGATGCAGCTTGG
GCGCAGGGTCGATGCGACGCAATCGTCCGATCCGGAGCCGGGACTGTCGGGCGTACACAAATCGCCCGCA
GAAGCGCGGCCGTCTGGACCGATGGCTGTGTAGAAGTACTCGCCGATAGTGGAAACCGACGCCCCAGCAC
TCGTCCGAGGGCAAAGGAATAGCACGTGCTACGAGATTTCGATTCCACCGCCGCCTTCTATGAAAGGTTG
GGCTTCGGAATCGTTTTCCGGGACGCCGGCTGGATGATCCTCCAGCGCGGGGATCTCATGCTGGAGTTCT
TCGCCCACCCCAACTTGTTTATTGCAGCTTATAATGGTTACAAATAAAGCAATAGCATCACAAATTTCAC
AAATAAAGCATTTTTTTCACTGCATTCTAGTTGTGGTTTGTCCAAACTCATCAATGTATCTTATCATGTC
TGTATACCGTCGACCTCTAGCTAGAGCTTGGCGTAATCATGGTCATAGCTGTTTCCTGTGTGAAATTGTT
ATCCGCTCACAATTCCACACAACATACGAGCCGGAAGCATAAAGTGTAAAGCCTGGGGTGCCTAATGAGT
GAGCTAACTCACATTAATTGCGTTGCGCTCACTGCCCGCTTTCCAGTCGGGAAACCTGTCGTGCCAGCTG
CATTAATGAATCGGCCAACGCGCGGGGAGAGGCGGTTTGCGTATTGGGCGCTCTTCCGCTTCCTCGCTCA
CTGACTCGCTGCGCTCGGTCGTTCGGCTGCGGCGAGCGGTATCAGCTCACTCAAAGGCGGTAATACGGTT
ATCCACAGAATCAGGGGATAACGCAGGAAAGAACATGTGAGCAAAAGGCCAGCAAAAGGCCAGGAACCGT
AAAAAGGCCGCGTTGCTGGCGTTTTTCCATAGGCTCCGCCCCCCTGACGAGCATCACAAAAATCGACGCT
CAAGTCAGAGGTGGCGAAACCCGACAGGACTATAAAGATACCAGGCGTTTCCCCCTGGAAGCTCCCTCGT
GCGCTCTCCTGTTCCGACCCTGCCGCTTACCGGATACCTGTCCGCCTTTCTCCCTTCGGGAAGCGTGGCG
CTTTCTCATAGCTCACGCTGTAGGTATCTCAGTTCGGTGTAGGTCGTTCGCTCCAAGCTGGGCTGTGTGC
ACGAACCCCCCGTTCAGCCCGACCGCTGCGCCTTATCCGGTAACTATCGTCTTGAGTCCAACCCGGTAAG
ACACGACTTATCGCCACTGGCAGCAGCCACTGGTAACAGGATTAGCAGAGCGAGGTATGTAGGCGGTGCT
ACAGAGTTCTTGAAGTGGTGGCCTAACTACGGCTACACTAGAAGAACAGTATTTGGTATCTGCGCTCTGC
TGAAGCCAGTTACCTTCGGAAAAAGAGTTGGTAGCTCTTGATCCGGCAAACAAACCACCGCTGGTAGCGG
TGGTTTTTTTGTTTGCAAGCAGCAGATTACGCGCAGAAAAAAAGGATCTCAAGAAGATCCTTTGATCTTT
TCTACGGGGTCTGACGCTCAGTGGAACGAAAACTCACGTTAAGGGATTTTGGTCATGAGATTATCAAAAA
GGATCTTCACCTAGATCCTTTTAAATTAAAAATGAAGTTTTAAATCAATCTAAAGTATATATGAGTAAAC
TTGGTCTGACAGTTACCAATGCTTAATCAGTGAGGCACCTATCTCAGCGATCTGTCTATTTCGTTCATCC
ATAGTTGCCTGACTCCCCGTCGTGTAGATAACTACGATACGGGAGGGCTTACCATCTGGCCCCAGTGCTG
CAATGATACCGCGAGACCCACGCTCACCGGCTCCAGATTTATCAGCAATAAACCAGCCAGCCGGAAGGGC
CGAGCGCAGAAGTGGTCCTGCAACTTTATCCGCCTCCATCCAGTCTATTAATTGTTGCCGGGAAGCTAGA
GTAAGTAGTTCGCCAGTTAATAGTTTGCGCAACGTTGTTGCCATTGCTACAGGCATCGTGGTGTCACGCT
CGTCGTTTGGTATGGCTTCATTCAGCTCCGGTTCCCAACGATCAAGGCGAGTTACATGATCCCCCATGTT
GTGCAAAAAAGCGGTTAGCTCCTTCGGTCCTCCGATCGTTGTCAGAAGTAAGTTGGCCGCAGTGTTATCA
CTCATGGTTATGGCAGCACTGCATAATTCTCTTACTGTCATGCCATCCGTAAGATGCTTTTCTGTGACTG
GTGAGTACTCAACCAAGTCATTCTGAGAATAGTGTATGCGGCGACCGAGTTGCTCTTGCCCGGCGTCAAT
ACGGGATAATACCGCGCCACATAGCAGAACTTTAAAAGTGCTCATCATTGGAAAACGTTCTTCGGGGCGA
AAACTCTCAAGGATCTTACCGCTGTTGAGATCCAGTTCGATGTAACCCACTCGTGCACCCAACTGATCTT
CAGCATCTTTTACTTTCACCAGCGTTTCTGGGTGAGCAAAAACAGGAAGGCAAAATGCCGCAAAAAAGGG
AATAAGGGCGACACGGAAATGTTGAATACTCATACTCTTCCTTTTTCAATATTATTGAAGCATTTATCAG
GGTTATTGTCTCATGAGCGGATACATATTTGAATGTATTTAGAAAAATAAACAAATAGGGGTTCCGCGCA
CATTTCCCCGAAAAGTGCCACCTGACGTCGACGGATCGGGAGATCTCCCGATCCCCTATGGTGCACTCTC
AGTACAATCTGCTCTGATGCCGCATAGTTAAGCCAGTATCTGCTCCCTGCTTGTGTGTTGGAGGTCGCTG
AGTAGTGCGCGAGCAAAATTTAAGCTACAACAAGGCAAGGCTTGACCGACAATTGCATGAAGAATCTGCT
TAGGGTTAGGCGTTTTGCGCTGCTTCGCGATGTACGGGCCAGATATACGCGTTGACATTGATTATTGACT
AGTTATTAATAGTAATCAATTACGGGGTCATTAGTTCATAGCCCATATATGGAGTTCCGCGTTACATAAC
TTACGGTAAATGGCCCGCCTGGCTGACCGCCCAACGACCCCCGCCCATTGACGTCAATAATGACGTATGT
TCCCATAGTAACGCCAATAGGGACTTTCCATTGACGTCAATGGGTGGAGTATTTACGGTAAACTGCCCAC
TTGGCAGTACATCAAGTGTATCATATGCCAAGTACGCCCCCTATTGACGTCAATGACGGTAAATGGCCCG
CCTGGCATTATGCCCAGTACATGACCTTATGGGACTTTCCTACTTGGCAGTACATCTACGTATTAGTCAT
CGCTATTACCATGGTGATGCGGTTTTGGCAGTACATCAATGGGCGTGGATAGCGGTTTGACTCACGGGGA
TTTCCAAGTCTCCACCCCATTGACGTCAATGGGAGTTTGTTTTGGCACCAAAATCAACGGGACTTTCCAA
AATGTCGTAACAACTCCGCCCCATTGACGCAAATGGGCGGTAGGCGTGTACGGTGGGAGGTCTATATAAG
CAGAGCTCTCTGGCTAACTAGAGAACCCACTGCTTACTGGCTTATCGAAATTAATACGACTCACTATAGG
GAGACCCAAGCTGGCTAGCGTTTAAACTTAAGCTTGGTACCGAGCTCGGATCCACTAGTCCAGTGTGGTG
GAATTCTGCAGATATCAACAAGTTTGTACAAAAAAGCTGAACGAGAAACGTAAAATGATATAAATATCAA
TATATTAAATTAGATTTTGCATAAAAAACAGACTACATAATACTGTAAAACACAACATATCCAGTCACTA
TGGCGGCCGCATTAGGCACCCCAGGCTTTACACTTTATGCTTCCGGCTCGTATAATGTGTGGATTTTGAG
TTAGGATCCGTCGAGATTTTCAGGAGCTAAGGAAGCTAAAATGGAGAAAAAAATCACTGGATATACCACC
GTTGATATATCCCAATGGCATCGTAAAGAACATTTTGAGGCATTTCAGTCAGTTGCTCAATGTACCTATA
ACCAGACCGTTCAGCTGGATATTACGGCCTTTTTAAAGACCGTAAAGAAAAATAAGCACAAGTTTTATCC
GGCCTTTATTCACATTCTTGCCCGCCTGATGAATGCTCATCCGGAATTCCGTATGGCAATGAAAGACGGT
GAGCTGGTGATATGGGATAGTGTTCACCCTTGTTACACCGTTTTCCATGAGCAAACTGAAACGTTTTCAT
CGCTCTGGAGTGAATACCACGACGATTTCCGGCAGTTTCTACACATATATTCGCAAGATGTGGCGTGTTA
CGGTGAAAACCTGGCCTATTTCCCTAAAGGGTTTATTGAGAATATGTTTTTCGTCTCAGCCAATCCCTGG
GTGAGTTTCACCAGTTTTGATTTAAACGTGGCCAATATGGACAACTTCTTCGCCCCCGTTTTCACCATGG
GCAAATATTATACGCAAGGCGACAAGGTGCTGATGCCGCTGGCGATTCAGGTTCATCATGCCGTTTGTGA
TGGCTTCCATGTCGGCAGAATGCTTAATGAATTACAACAGTACTGCGATGAGTGGCAGGGCGGGGCGTAA
AGATCTGGATCCGGCTTACTAAAAGCCAGATAACAGTATGCGTATTTGCGCGCTGATTTTTGCGGTATAA
GAATATATACTGATATGTATACCCGAAGTATGTCAAAAAGAGGTATGCTATGAAGCAGCGTATTACAGTG
ACAGTTGACAGCGACAGCTATCAGTTGCTCAAGGCATATATGATGTCAATATCTCCGGTCTGGTAAGCAC
AACCATGCAGAATGAAGCCCGTCGTCTGCGTGCCGAACGCTGGAAAGCGGAAAATCAGGAAGGGATGGCT
GAGGTCGCCCGGTTTATTGAAATGAACGGCTCTTTTGCTGACGAGAACAGGGGCTGGTGAAATGCAGTTT
AAGGTTTACACCTATAAAAGAGAGAGCCGTTATCGTCTGTTTGTGGATGTACAGAGTGATATTATTGACA
CGCCCGGGCGACGGATGGTGATCCCCCTGGCCAGTGCACGTCTGCTGTCAGATAAAGTCTCCCGTGAACT
TTACCCGGTGGTGCATATCGGGGATGAAAGCTGGCGCATGATGACCACCGATATGGCCAGTGTGCCGGTC
TCCGTTATCGGGGAAGAAGTGGCTGATCTCAGCCACCGCGAAAATGACATCAAAAACGCCATTAACCTGA
TGTTCTGGGGAATATAAATGTCAGGCTCCCTTATACACAGCCAGTCTGCAGGTCGACCATAGTGACTGGA
TATGTTGTGTTTTACAGTATTATGTAGTCTGTTTTTTATGCAAAATCTAATTTAATATATTGATATTTAT
ATCATTTTACGTTTCTCGTTCAGCTTTCTTGTACAAAGTGGTTGATATCCAGCACAGTGGCGGCCGCTCG
AGTGGCTCGGGCTCGACCTCGGGCTCGGGCAAAACCGGTGCTTCCAAGGTGTACGACCCCGAGCAACGCA
AACGCATGATCACTGGGCCTCAGTGGTGGGCTCGCTGCAAGCAAATGAACGTGCTGGACTCCTTCATCAA
CTACTATGATTCCGAGAAGCACGCCGAGAACGCCGTGATTTTTCTGCATGGTAACGCTGCCTCCAGCTAC
CTGTGGAGGCACGTCGTGCCTCACATCGAGCCCGTGGCTAGATGCATCATCCCTGATCTGATCGGAATGG
GTAAGTCCGGCAAGAGCGGGAATGGCTCATATCGCCTCCTGGATCACTACAAGTACCTCACCGCTTGGTT
CGAGCTGCTGAACCTTCCAAAGAAAATCATCTTTGTGGGCCACGACTGGGGGGCTTGTCTGGCCTTTCAC
TACTCCTACGAGCACCAAGACAAGATCAAGGCCATCGTCCATGCTGAGAGTGTCGTGGACGTGATCGAGT
CCTGGGACGAGTGGCCTGACATCGAGGAGGATATCGCCCTGATCAAGAGCGAAGAGGGCGAGAAAATGGT
GCTTGAGAATAACTTCTTCGTCGAGACCATGCTCCCAAGCAAGATCATGCGGAAACTGGAGCCTGAGGAG
TTCGCTGCCTACCTGGAGCCATTCAAGGAGAAGGGCGAGGTTAGACGGCCTACCCTCTCCTGGCCTCGCG
AGATCCCTCTCGTTAAGGGAGGCAAGCCCGACGTCGTCCAGATTGTCCGCAACTACAACGCCTACCTTCG
GGCCAGCGACGATCTGCCTAAGATGTTCATCGAGTCCGACCCTGGGTTCTTTTCCAACGCTATTGTCGAG
GGAGCTAAGAAGTTCCCTAACACCGAGTTCGTGAAGGTGAAGGGCCTCCACTTCAGCCAGGAGGACGCTC
CAGATGAAATGGGTAAGTACATCAAGAGCTTCGTGGAGCGCGTGCTGAAGAACGAGCAGTAAGGGCCCGT
TTAAACCCGCTGATCAGCCTCGACTGTGCCTTCTAGTTGCCAGCCATCTGTTGTTTGCCCCTCCCCCGTG
CCTTCCTTGACCCTGGAAGGTGCCACTCCCACTGTCCTTTCCTAATAAAATGAGGAAATTGCATCGCATT
GTCTGAGTAGGTGTCATTCTATTCTGGGGGGTGGGGTGGGGCAGGACAGCAAGGGGGAGGATTGGGAAGA
CAATAGCAGGCATGCTGGGGATGCGGTGGGCTCTATGGCTTCTGAGGCGGAAAGAACCAGCTGGGGCTCT
AGGGGGTATCCCC
[124 nt withheld, positions 7854-7977]
C
[91 nt withheld, positions 7979-8069]
A
[49 nt withheld, positions 8071-8119]
CCTTTGACGTTGGAGTCCACGTTCTTT
[37 nt withheld, positions 8147-8183]
ACCCTATCTCGGTCTATTCTTTTGATTTATAAGGGATTTTGCCGATTTCGGCCTATTGGTTAAAAAATGA
GCTGATTTAACAAAAATTTAACGC
